Addgene plasmid #166675: deltaVP1 only
Purpose: Yeast integrative plasmid for expressing deltaVP1, an NLS deletion mutant of Murine polyomavirus VP1 (GAL1 promoter). Contains uracil auxotrophic marker (K. lactis URA3).
Depositing lab: Claudia Vickers. Depositing organization: University of Queensland. Publication: Artificial Self-assembling Nanocompartment for Organizing Metabolic Pathways in Yeast. Cheah LC, Stark T, Adamson LSR, Abidin RS, Lau YH, Sainsbury F, Vickers CE. ACS Synth Biol. 2021 Dec 17;10(12):3251-3263. doi: 10.1021/acssynbio.1c00045. Epub 2021 Sep 30. PubMed 34591448.
Backbone
  Vector backbone: pILGFPB5A
  Vector type: Yeast Expression, Synthetic Biology
  Selectable markers: URA3
Growth in bacteria
  Bacterial resistance: Ampicillin, 100 μg/mL
  Growth temperature: 37°C
  Growth strain: DH5alpha
  Copy number: High Copy
Gene/Insert
  Gene/Insert name: Murine polyomavirus deltaVP1 (NLS deletion mutant) (alt name: MPyV deltaVP1)
  Species: S. cerevisiae (budding yeast), Synthetic; Murine polyomavirus
  Insert size (bp): 1143
  Promoter: GAL1
  Cloning method: Gibson Cloning
  Sequencing primers: 5′ ACTTCTTATTCAAATGTCATAAAAGTATCAAC; 3′ CCAGCCTGCTTTTCTGTAAC
Terms and licenses: Academic/Nonprofit Terms; Industry Terms: Not Available to Industry
Depositor comments: Please visit https://www.biorxiv.org/content/10.1101/2021.01.30.428974v1 for BioRxiv preprint
How to cite: deltaVP1 only was a gift from Claudia Vickers (Addgene plasmid # 166675 ; http://n2t.net/addgene:166675 ; RRID:Addgene_166675)
