[The description below was written by a language model from this plasmid's Addgene catalogue record and pLannotate feature annotations shown in this document.]
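Description:
deltaVP1 only is a yeast integrative expression plasmid built on the pILGFPB5A backbone for producing deltaVP1, a nuclear localisation signal deletion mutant of the murine polyomavirus major capsid protein VP1, in Saccharomyces cerevisiae. The sequenced plasmid is about 5.8 kb. In E. coli it is maintained at high copy through a ColE1/pUC-type origin and selected with ampicillin via the β-lactamase gene. Remnants of lac regulatory elements, lacZα, rop and bom in the feature table are leftovers of the cloning-vector lineage rather than functional parts. No yeast replication origin is annotated, consistent with an integrative design, so stable maintenance in yeast depends on chromosomal insertion. The record does not state the target locus, although short URA3 and URA3-promoter fragments are annotated in addition to the full-length marker gene.

Yeast transformants are selected by uracil prototrophy. The catalogue describes the marker as Kluyveromyces lactis URA3, whereas the automated annotation matched the open reading frame to the S. cerevisiae orthologue, probably a homology-based call. A single loxP site lies just downstream of the marker. Only one site is annotated, so the record does not show whether Cre-mediated marker recycling is possible. The payload follows: a GAL1,10 promoter region drives the roughly 1.1 kb deltaVP1 coding sequence, making expression galactose-inducible and Gal4-regulated. No terminator is annotated after the coding sequence. VP1 assembles into pentamers that form an icosahedral capsid, and removing the NLS would be expected to keep the protein out of the nucleus. The associated work concerns self-assembling artificial nanocompartments for organising metabolic pathways in yeast, and the name suggests this construct supplies the shell protein alone.
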