Features (pLannotate 1.2.2; 16 found; start..end, strand, type, name):
      7..106     +  CDS            URA3 (fragment): orotidine-5'-phosphate decarboxylase, required for uracil biosynthesis; S. cerevisiae URA3; yeast auxotrophic marker, counterselectable with 5-fluoroorotic acid (5-FOA)
    260..276     -  protein_bind   lac operator: The lac repressor binds to the lac operator to inhibit transcription in E. coli. This inhibition can be relieved by adding lactose or isopropyl-β-D-thiogalactopyranoside (IPTG). lac repressor encoded by lacI
    284..314     -  promoter       lac promoter: promoter for the E. coli lac operon
    329..350     -  protein_bind   CAP binding site: CAP binding activates transcription in the presence of cAMP. E. coli catabolite activator protein
    363..455     -  CDS            lacI (fragment): lac repressor; lacI; The lac repressor binds to the lac operator to inhibit transcription in E. coli. This inhibition can be relieved by adding lactose or isopropyl-β-D-thiogalactopyranoside (IPTG).
    638..1226    -  rep_origin     ori: high-copy-number ColE1/pMB1/pBR322/pUC origin of replication
   1397..2257    -  CDS            AmpR: β-lactamase; bla; confers resistance to ampicillin, carbenicillin, and related antibiotics
   2258..2362    -  promoter       AmpR promoter: bla
   2457..2492    +  CDS            rop (fragment): Rop protein, which maintains plasmids at low copy number; rop
   2594..2693    +  misc_feature   bom (fragment): basis of mobility region from pBR322
   2699..2856    -  CDS            lacZα (fragment): LacZα fragment of β-galactosidase; lacZ fragment
   2863..3026    +  promoter       URA3 promoter (fragment): S. cerevisiae URA3
   3029..3814    +  CDS            URA3: PYRF_YEAST - Experimental evidence at protein level: Swiss-Prot protein existence level 1. From Saccharomyces cerevisiae (strain ATCC 204508 / S288c) (Baker's yeast).
   3966..3999    +  protein_bind   loxP: Cre-mediated recombination occurs in the 8-bp core sequence (GCATACAT). Cre recombinase
   4028..4680    +  promoter       GAL1,10 promoter: GAL1 and GAL10 genes of S. cerevisiae; divergent inducible promoter, regulated by Gal4
   4682..5833    +  CDS            VP1_POVMP: Experimental evidence at protein level: Swiss-Prot protein existence level 1. Forms an icosahedral capsid with a T=7 symmetry and a 40 nm diameter. The capsid is composed of 72 pentamers linked to each other by disulfide bonds and associated with VP2 or VP3 proteins. Interacts with terminal alpha(2,3)-linked sialic acids on the cell surface to provide virion attachment to target cell. This attachment induces virion internalization predominantly through caveolin-mediated endocytosis. Once attached, the virion is internalized by caveolin- mediated endocytosis and traffics to the endoplasmic reti
>Addgene plasmid #166675 | deltaVP1 only | addgene full sequence | sequence record 329829 | Addgene NGS Result
ACTAGTAGGACTATTTGCAAAGGGAAGGGATGCTAAGGTAGAGGGTGAACGTTACAGAAAAGCAGGCTGG
GAAGCATATTTGAGAAGATGCGGCCAGCAAAACTAAAAAACTGTATTATAAGTAAATGCATGTATACTAA
ACTCACAAATTAGAGCTTCAATTTAATTATATCAGTTATTACCCGGGAATCTCGGTCGTAATGATTTAAA
TGCATGCAAGCTTGGCGTAATCATGGTCATAGCTGTTTCCTGTGTGAAATTGTTATCCGCTCACAATTCC
ACACAACATACGAGCCGGAAGCATAAAGTGTAAAGCCTGGGGTGCCTAATGAGTGAGCTAACTCACATTA
ATTGCGTTGCGCTCACTGCCCGCTTTCCAGTCGGGAAACCTGTCGTGCCAGCTGCATTAATGAATCGGCC
AACGCGCGGGGAGAGGCGGTTTGCGTATTGGGCGCTCTTCCGCTTCCTCGCTCACTGACTCGCTGCGCTC
GGTCGTTCGGCTGCGGCGAGCGGTATCAGCTCACTCAAAGGCGGTAATACGGTTATCCACAGAATCAGGG
GATAACGCAGGAAAGAACATGTGAGCAAAAGGCCAGCAAAAGGCCAGGAACCGTAAAAAGGCCGCGTTGC
TGGCGTTTTTCCATAGGCTCCGCCCCCCTGACGAGCATCACAAAAATCGACGCTCAAGTCAGAGGTGGCG
AAACCCGACAGGACTATAAAGATACCAGGCGTTTCCCCCTGGAAGCTCCCTCGTGCGCTCTCCTGTTCCG
ACCCTGCCGCTTACCGGATACCTGTCCGCCTTTCTCCCTTCGGGAAGCGTGGCGCTTTCTCATAGCTCAC
GCTGTAGGTATCTCAGTTCGGTGTAGGTCGTTCGCTCCAAGCTGGGCTGTGTGCACGAACCCCCCGTTCA
GCCCGACCGCTGCGCCTTATCCGGTAACTATCGTCTTGAGTCCAACCCGGTAAGACACGACTTATCGCCA
CTGGCAGCAGCCACTGGTAACAGGATTAGCAGAGCGAGGTATGTAGGCGGTGCTACAGAGTTCTTGAAGT
GGTGGCCTAACTACGGCTACACTAGAAGAACAGTATTTGGTATCTGCGCTCTGCTGAAGCCAGTTACCTT
CGGAAAAAGAGTTGGTAGCTCTTGATCCGGCAAACAAACCACCGCTGGTAGCGGTGGTTTTTTTGTTTGC
AAGCAGCAGATTACGCGCAGAAAAAAAGGATCTCAAGAAGATCCTTTGATCTTTTCTACGGGGTCTGACG
CTCAGTGGAACGAAAACTCACGTTAAGGGATTTTGGTCATGAGATTATCAAAAAGGATCTTCACCTAGAT
CCTTTTAAATTAAAAATGAAGTTTTAAATCAATCTAAAGTATATATGAGTAAACTTGGTCTGACAGTTAC
CAATGCTTAATCAGTGAGGCACCTATCTCAGCGATCTGTCTATTTCGTTCATCCATAGTTGCCTGACTCC
CCGTCGTGTAGATAACTACGATACGGGAGGGCTTACCATCTGGCCCCAGTGCTGCAATGATACCGCGAGA
CCCACGCTCACCGGCTCCAGATTTATCAGCAATAAACCAGCCAGCCGGAAGGGCCGAGCGCAGAAGTGGT
CCTGCAACTTTATCCGCCTCCATCCAGTCTATTAATTGTTGCCGGGAAGCTAGAGTAAGTAGTTCGCCAG
TTAATAGTTTGCGCAACGTTGTTGCCATTGCTACAGGCATCGTGGTGTCACGCTCGTCGTTTGGTATGGC
TTCATTCAGCTCCGGTTCCCAACGATCAAGGCGAGTTACATGATCCCCCATGTTGTGCAAAAAAGCGGTT
AGCTCCTTCGGTCCTCCGATCGTTGTCAGAAGTAAGTTGGCCGCAGTGTTATCACTCATGGTTATGGCAG
CACTGCATAATTCTCTTACTGTCATGCCATCCGTAAGATGCTTTTCTGTGACTGGTGAGTACTCAACCAA
GTCATTCTGAGAATAGTGTATGCGGCGACCGAGTTGCTCTTGCCCGGCGTCAATACGGGATAATACCGCG
CCACATAGCAGAACTTTAAAAGTGCTCATCATTGGAAAACGTTCTTCGGGGCGAAAACTCTCAAGGATCT
TACCGCTGTTGAGATCCAGTTCGATGTAACCCACTCGTGCACCCAACTGATCTTCAGCATCTTTTACTTT
CACCAGCGTTTCTGGGTGAGCAAAAACAGGAAGGCAAAATGCCGCAAAAAAGGGAATAAGGGCGACACGG
AAATGTTGAATACTCATACTCTTCCTTTTTCAATATTATTGAAGCATTTATCAGGGTTATTGTCTCATGA
GCGGATACATATTTGAATGTATTTAGAAAAATAAACAAATAGGGGTTCCGCGCACATTTCCCCGAAAAGT
GCCACCTGACGTCTAAGAAACCATTATTATCATGACATTAACCTATAAAAATAGGCGTATCACGAGGCCC
TTTCGTCTCGCGCGTTTCGGTGATGACGGTGAAAACCTCTGACACATGCAGCTCCCGGAGACGGTCACAG
CTTGTCTGTAAGCGGATGCCGGGAGCAGACAAGCCCGTCAGGGCGCGTCAGCGGGTGTTGGCGGGTGTCG
GGGCTGGCTTAACTATGCGGCATCAGAGCAGATTGTACTGAGAGTGCACCATATGCGGTGTGAAATACCG
CACAGATGCGTAAGGAGAAAATACCGCATCAGGCGCCATTCGCCATTCAGGCTGCGCAACTGTTGGGAAG
GGCGATCGGTGCGGGCCTCTTCGCTATTACGCCAGCTGGCGAAAGGGGGATGTGCTGCAAGGCGATTAAG
TTGGGTAACGCCAGGGTTTTCCCAGTCACGACGTTGTAAAACGACGGCCAGTGAATTCATTTAAATTTTT
TTGATTCGGTAATCTCCGAACAGAAGGAAGAACGAAGGAAGGAGCACAGACTTAGATTGGTATATATACG
CATATGTAGTGTTGAAGAAACATGAAATTGCCCAGTATTCTTAACCCAACTGCACAGAACAAAAACCTGC
AGGAAACGAAGATAAAACATGTCCACAAAATCATATACCAGTAGAGCTGAGACTCATGCAAGTCCGGTTG
CATCGAAACTTTTACGTTTAATGGATGAAAAGAAGACCAATTTGTGTGCTTCTCTTGACGTTCGTTCGAC
TGATGAGCTATTGAAACTTGTTGAAACGTTGGGTCCATACATTTGCCTTTTGAAAACACACGTTGATATC
TTGGATGATTTCAGTTATGAGGGTACTGTCGTTCCATTGAAAGCATTGGCAGAGAAATACAAGTTCTTGA
TATTTGAGGACAGAAAATTCGCCGATATCGGTAACACAGTCAAATTACAATATACATCGGGCGTTTACCG
TATCGCAGAATGGTCTGATATCACCAACGCCCACGGGGTTACTGGTGCTGGTATTGTTGCTGGCTTGAAA
CAAGGTGCGCAAGAGGTCACCAAAGAACCAAGGGGATTATTGATGCTTGCTGAATTGTCTTCCAAGGGTT
CTCTAGCACACGGTGAATATACTAAGGGTACCGTTGATATTGCAAAGAGTGATAAAGATTTCGTTATTGG
GTTCATTGCTCAGAACGATATGGGAGGAAGAGAAGAAGGGTTTGATTGGCTAATCATGACCCCAGGTGTA
GGTTTAGACGACAAAGGCGATGCATTGGGTCAGCAGTACAGAACCGTCGACGAAGTTGTAAGTGGTGGAT
CAGATATCATCATTGTTGGCAGAGGACTTTTCGCCAAGGGTAGAGATCCTAAGGTTGAAGGTGAAAGATA
CAGAAATGCTGGATGGGAAGCGTACCAAAAGAGAATCAGCGCTCCCCATTAATTATACAGGAAACTTAAT
AGAACAAATCACATATTTAATCTAATAGCCACCTGCATTGGCACGGTGCAACACTACTTCAACTTCATCT
TACAAAAAGATCACGTGATCTGTTGTATTGGGATCTCTAGACCTAATAACTTCGTATAGCATACATTATA
CGAAGTTATATTAAGGGTTGCTCGACTTATATTGAATTTTCAAAAATTCTTACTTTTTTTTTGGATGGAC
GCAAAGAAGTTTAATAATCATATTACATGGCAATACCACCATATACATATCCATATCTAATCTTACTTAT
ATGTTGTGGAAATGTAAAGAGCCCCATTATCTTAGCCTAAAAAAACCTTCTCTTTGGAACTTTCAGTAAT
ACGCTTAACTGCTCATTGCTATATTGAAGTACGGATTAGAAGCCGCCGAGCGGGCGACAGCCCTCCGACG
GAAGACTCTCCTCCGTGCGTCCTGGTCTTCACCGGTCGCGTTCCTGAAACGCAGATGTGCCTCGCGCCGC
ACTGCTCCGAACAATAAAGATTCTACAATACTAGCTTTTATGGTTATGAAGAGGAAAAATTGGCAGTAAC
CTGGCCCCACAAACCTTCAAATCAACGAATCAAATTAACAACCATAGGATAATAATGCGATTAGTTTTTT
AGCCTTATTTCTGGGGTAATTAATCAGCGAAGCGATGATTTTTGATCTATTAACAGATATATAAATGCAA
AAGCTGCATAACCACTTTAACTAATACTTTCAACATTTTCGGTTTGTATTACTTCTTATTCAAATGTCAT
AAAAGTATCAACAAAAAATTGTTAATATACCTCTATACTTTAACGTCAAGGAGAAAAAACTATAGCTAGC
AAAATGGCTTCAGGTGTAAGTAAATGCGAAACCAAATGCACAAAGGCTTGCCCTAGACCAGCTCCAGTTC
CTAAGTTATTGATTAAAGGTGGTATGGAAGTTTTGGATTTGGTTACAGGTCCAGATTCTGTTACTGAAAT
CGAAGCATTTTTGAACCCAAGAATGGGTCAACCACCAACACCAGAATCTTTAACTGAAGGTGGTCAATAT
TACGGTTGGTCAAGAGGTATTAATTTGGCTACATCTGATACTGAAGATTCACCAGGTAATAATACATTAC
CAACTTGGTCTATGGCAAAATTGCAATTACCAATGTTGAACGAAGATTTGACTTGTGATACTTTGCAAAT
GTGGGAAGCAGTTTCAGTTAAAACAGAAGTTGTTGGTTCTGGTTCTTTGTTGGATGTTCATGGTTTTAAT
AAGCCAACAGATACTGTTAACACAAAGGGTATTTCTACTCCAGTTGAAGGTTCACAATATCATGTTTTTG
CTGTTGGTGGTGAACCATTGGATTTGCAAGGTTTAGTTACAGATGCAAGAACTAAGTACAAGGAAGAAGG
TGTTGTTACTATTAAAACAATCACTAAGAAAGATATGGTTAATAAGGATCAAGTTTTGAACCCAATTTCA
AAGGCTAAATTGGATAAGGATGGCATGTACCCAGTTGAAATTTGGCATCCAGATCCAGCTAAAAATGAAA
ACACAAGATACTTCGGTAATTACACTGGTGGTACTACAACTCCACCAGTTTTGCAATTCACTAACACTTT
GACAACTGTTTTGTTAGATGAAAATGGTGTTGGTCCATTATGTAAAGGTGAAGGTTTGTACTTATCTTGC
GTTGATATTATGGGTTGGAGAGTTACAAGAAACTACGATGTTCATCATTGGAGAGGTTTGCCAAGATACT
TCAAGATTACTTTAAGAAAAAGATGGGTTAAAAATCCATACCCAATGGCTTCTTTGATTTCTTCTTTGTT
TAATAATATGTTACCACAAGTTCAAGGTCAACCAATGGAAGGTGAAAACACACAAGTTGAAGAAGTTAGA
GTTTACGATGGTACTGAACCAGTTCCAGGTGACCCTGACATGACAAGATATGTAGATAGATTCGGTAAAA
CTAAAACTGTATTCCCTGGTAATTAAGCGGCCGC
